Addgene plasmid #219755: pNK3071
Purpose: MoClo-compatible Level P vector for improved autonomous bioluminescence in plants encoding kanamycin resistance cassette, mcitHispS, NpgA, nnH3H_v2, nnLuz_v4 and nnCPH.
Depositing lab: Alexander Mishin. Depositing organization: Light Bio. Publication: An improved pathway for autonomous bioluminescence imaging in eukaryotes. Shakhova ES, Karataeva TA, Markina NM, Mitiouchkina T, Palkina KA, Perfilov MM, Wood MG, Hoang TT, Hall MP, Fakhranurova LI, Alekberova AE, Malyshevskaia AK, Gorbachev DA, Bugaeva EN, Pletneva LK, Babenko VV, Boldyreva DI, Gorokhovatsky AY, Balakireva AV, Gao F, Choob VV, Encell LP, Wood KV, Yampolsky IV, Sarkisyan KS, Mishin AS. Nat Methods. 2024 Mar;21(3):406-410. doi: 10.1038/s41592-023-02152-y. Epub 2024 Jan 22. PubMed 38253843.
Backbone
  Vector backbone: Level P-like
  Backbone size w/o insert (bp): 4919
  Vector type: Plant Expression
  Selectable markers: Neomycin (select with G418)
Growth in bacteria
  Bacterial resistance: Kanamycin, 50 μg/mL
  Growth temperature: 37°C
  Growth strain: DH5alpha
  Copy number: High Copy
Gene/Insert
  Gene/Insert name: mcitHispS, NpgA, nnH3H_v2, nnLuz_v4 and nnCPH (alt name: FBP3)
  Species: Escherichia coli, Neonothopanus nambi, Aspergillus nidulans, Mycena citricolor
  Insert size (bp): 17306
  Cloning method: Golden Gate
  Sequencing primers: 5′ ggcaggatatattgtggtgta; 3′ ggataaaccttttcacgccct
Resource information
  A portion of this plasmid was derived from a plasmid made by: Synthetic
Terms and licenses: Academic/Nonprofit Terms; Industry Terms: Not Available to Industry
Depositor comments: pNOS - KanR - tOCS | p35s_0.4kb - 5'UTR_TMV - mcitHispS - tOCS | pCmYLCV - NpgA - tATP | p35s_1.3kb - 5'UTR_TMV - nnLuz_v4 - tAct2 | p35s_0.4kb - 5'UTR_TMV - nnCPH - tOCS | pFMV - nnH3H_v2 - tNOS
How to cite: pNK3071 was a gift from Alexander Mishin (Addgene plasmid # 219755 ; http://n2t.net/addgene:219755 ; RRID:Addgene_219755)
