[The description below was written by a language model from this plasmid's Addgene catalogue record and pLannotate feature annotations shown in this document.]
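Description:
pNK3071 is a MoClo-compatible, Golden Gate-assembled "Level P-like" binary plant expression vector carrying a multigene T-DNA for autonomous bioluminescence in plants (the pathway version the depositor calls FBP3). The backbone combines a high-copy ColE1/pUC-type origin for E. coli with the pVS1 oriV, RepA and StaA replication and stability functions, which are commonly used to maintain binary vectors in Agrobacterium. An aphA-3 kanamycin resistance gene provides bacterial selection. Nopaline-type left and right border repeats flank the roughly 17.3 kb payload of the 22.2 kb plasmid, defining the segment to be transferred into plant cells.

According to the depositor's map, the T-DNA holds six transcription units. A NOS promoter–nptII–OCS terminator cassette gives kanamycin/G418 selection in plants. It is followed by mcitHispS (Mycena citricolor hispidin synthase) under a short 35S promoter with the TMV Ω leader and OCS terminator; Aspergillus nidulans NpgA, a phosphopantetheinyl transferase that activates carrier-protein domains such as those of the synthase, under the CmYLCV promoter; the luciferase nnLuz_v4 under a long 35S promoter with TMV Ω and an Act2 terminator; nnCPH under short 35S/TMV Ω/OCS; and the hydroxylase nnH3H_v2 under the FMV promoter with a NOS terminator. The Neonothopanus nambi genes and HispS are not recognised by the automated annotation, which leaves gaps there. Its CaMV and FMV "IBMP" fragment hits probably reflect viral sequence within the long 35S and FMV promoters rather than expressed genes. Together the enzymes form the fungal luciferin biosynthesis and recycling pathway, allowing light emission without added substrate.

A second, 5.5 kb sequence record shows only the backbone with a lacZα/MCS cloning cassette between the borders, so it appears to represent the empty acceptor vector rather than the assembled construct.
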