Features (pLannotate 1.2.2; 28 found; start..end, strand, type, name):
     15..39      +  misc_feature   RB T-DNA repeat: right border repeat from nopaline C58 T-DNA
    162..750     -  rep_origin     ori: high-copy-number ColE1/pMB1/pBR322/pUC origin of replication
    921..1715    -  CDS            KanR: aminoglycoside phosphotransferase; aphA-3; confers resistance to kanamycin
   1716..1820    -  promoter       AmpR promoter: bla
   1837..1897    -  rep_origin     oriV (fragment): incP origin of replication
   2103..2297    -  rep_origin     pVS1 oriV: origin of replication for the Pseudomonas plasmid pVS1 (Heeb et al., 2000)
   2363..3436    -  CDS            pVS1 RepA: replication protein from the Pseudomonas plasmid pVS1 (Heeb et al., 2000)
   3865..4494    -  CDS            pVS1 StaA: stability protein from the Pseudomonas plasmid pVS1 (Heeb et al., 2000)
   4758..4782    +  misc_feature   LB T-DNA repeat: left border repeat from nopaline C58 T-DNA
   4966..5145    +  promoter       NOS promoter: nopaline synthase promoter
   5176..5230    +  misc_feature   TMV Ω: translational enhancer from the tobacco mosaic virus 5'-leader sequence (Gallie et al., 1988)
   5236..6026    +  CDS            NeoR/KanR (fragment): aminoglycoside phosphotransferase from Tn5; aph(3')-II (or nptII); confers resistance to neomycin, kanamycin, and G418 (Geneticin®)
   6053..6758    +  terminator     OCS terminator: octopine synthase terminator
   6860..7205    +  promoter       CaMV 35S promoter: strong constitutive promoter from cauliflower mosaic virus
   7157..7203    +  promoter       minimal CaMV 35S promoter: minimal 35S promoter from cauliflower mosaic virus
   7234..7287    +  misc_feature   TMV Ω: translational enhancer from the tobacco mosaic virus 5'-leader sequence (Gallie et al., 1988)
  12350..13057   +  terminator     OCS terminator: octopine synthase terminator
  13551..14582   +  CDS            npgA: PPTA_EMENI - Also known as cfwA. Experimental evidence at protein level: Swiss-Prot protein existence level 1. Transfers the 4'-phosphopantetheine moiety from coenzyme A to a Ser of an acyl-carrier-protein. The enzyme is able to transfer the cofactor to a broad range of enzymes with acyl- or peptidyl-carrier protein domains. Required for primary biological processes such as growth and asexual/sexual development, and activates target enzymes involved in the synthesis of metabolites such as fatty acids, polyketides and nonribosomal peptides, lysine, siderophore, penicillin, sterigmatocystin, sha
  15052..15909   +  CDS            IBMP_CAMVB (fragment): Experimental evidence at protein level: Swiss-Prot protein existence level 1. Enhances the ribosomal termination-reinitiation event leading to the translation of major open reading frames on the polycistronic viral RNAs. From Cauliflower mosaic virus (strain Bari 1) (CaMV).
  16093..16438   +  promoter       CaMV 35S promoter: strong constitutive promoter from cauliflower mosaic virus
  16390..16436   +  promoter       minimal CaMV 35S promoter: minimal 35S promoter from cauliflower mosaic virus
  16467..16520   +  misc_feature   TMV Ω: translational enhancer from the tobacco mosaic virus 5'-leader sequence (Gallie et al., 1988)
  17931..18276   +  promoter       CaMV 35S promoter: strong constitutive promoter from cauliflower mosaic virus
  18228..18274   +  promoter       minimal CaMV 35S promoter: minimal 35S promoter from cauliflower mosaic virus
  18305..18358   +  misc_feature   TMV Ω: translational enhancer from the tobacco mosaic virus 5'-leader sequence (Gallie et al., 1988)
  19294..20001   +  terminator     OCS terminator: octopine synthase terminator
  20031..20570   +  CDS            IBMP_FMVD (fragment): Protein inferred from homology: Swiss-Prot protein existence level 3. Enhances the translation of downstream ORFs on polycistronic mRNAs derived from figwort mosaic virus. From Figwort mosaic virus (strain DxS) (FMV).
  21918..22170   +  terminator     NOS terminator: nopaline synthase terminator and poly(A) signal
>Addgene plasmid #219755 | pNK3071 | addgene full sequence | sequence record 450717 | Addgene Long Read Sequencing Result
AAACTATCAGTGTTTGACAGGATATATTGGCGGGTAAACCTAAGAGAAAAGAGCGTTTATTAGAATAATC
GGATATTTAAAAGGGCGTGAAAAGGTTTATCCGTTCGTCCATTTGTATGTGCCAACCACAGGAACCGTAA
AAAGGCCGCGTTGCTGGCGTTTTTCCATAGGCTCCGCCCCCCTGACGAGCATCACAAAAATCGACGCTCA
AGTCAGAGGTGGCGAAACCCGACAGGACTATAAAGATACCAGGCGTTTCCCCCTGGAAGCTCCCTCGTGC
GCTCTCCTGTTCCGACCCTGCCGCTTACCGGATACCTGTCCGCCTTTCTCCCTTCGGGAAGCGTGGCGCT
TTCTCATAGCTCACGCTGTAGGTATCTCAGTTCGGTGTAGGTCGTTCGCTCCAAGCTGGGCTGTGTGCAC
GAACCCCCCGTTCAGCCCGACCGCTGCGCCTTATCCGGTAACTATCGTCTTGAGTCCAACCCGGTAAGAC
ACGACTTATCGCCACTGGCAGCAGCCACTGGTAACAGGATTAGCAGAGCGAGGTATGTAGGCGGTGCTAC
AGAGTTCTTGAAGTGGTGGCCTAACTACGGCTACACTAGAAGGACAGTATTTGGTATCTGCGCTCTGCTG
AAGCCAGTTACCTTCGGAAAAAGAGTTGGTAGCTCTTGATCCGGCAAACAAACCACCGCTGGTAGCGGTG
GTTTTTTTGTTTGCAAGCAGCAGATTACGCGCAGAAAAAAAGGATCTCAAGAAGATCCTTTGATCTTTTC
TACGGGGTCTGACGCTCAGTGGAACGAAAACTCACGTTAAGGGATTTTGGTCATGAGATTATCAAAAAGG
ATCTTCACCTAGATCCTTTTAAATTAAAAATGAAGTTTTAAATCAATCTAAAGTATATATGAGTAAACTT
GGTCTGACAGCTAAAACAATTCATCCAGTAAAATATAATATTTTATTTTCTCCCAATCAGGCTTGATCCC
CAGTAAGTCAAAAAATAGCTCGACATACTGTTCTTCCCCGATATCCTCCCTGATCGACCGGACGCAGAAG
GCAATGTCATACCACTTGTCCGCCCTGCCGCTTCTCCCAAGATCAATAAAGCCACTTACTTTGCCATCTT
TCACAAAGATGTTGCTGTCTCCCAGGTCGCCGTGGGAAAAGACAAGTTCCTCTTCGGGCTTTTCCGTCTT
TAAAAAATCATACAGCTCGCGCGGATCTTTAAATGGAGTGTCCTCTTCCCAGTTTTCGCAATCCACATCG
GCCAGATCGTTATTCAGTAAGTAATCCAATTCGGCTAAGCGGCTGTCTAAGCTATTCGTATAGGGACAAT
CCGATATGTCGATGGAGTGAAAGAGCCTGATGCACTCCGCATACAGCTCGATAATCTTTTCAGGGCTTTG
TTCATCTTCATACTCTTCCGAGCAAAGGACGCCATCGGCCTCACTCATGAGCAGATTGCTCCAGCCATCA
TGCCGTTCAAAGTGCAGGACCTTTGGAACAGGCAGCTTTCCTTCCAGCCATAGCATCATGTCCTTTTCCC
GTTCCACATCATAGGTGGTCCCTTTATACCGGCTGTCCGTCATTTTTAAATATAGGTTTTCATTTTCTCC
CACCAGCTTATATACCTTAGCAGGAGACATTCCTTCCGTATCTTTTGCGCAGCGGTATTTTTCGATCAGT
TTTTTCAATTCCGGTGATATTCTCATTTTAGCCATACTCTTCCTTTTTCAATATTATTGAAGCATTTATC
AAGGTTATTGTCTCATGAGCGGATACATATTTGAATGTATTTAGAAAAATAAACAAATAGGGGTTCCGCG
CACGAATTGGCCAGCGCTGCCATTTTTGGGGTGAGGCCGTTCGCGGCCGAGGGGCGCAGCCCCTGGGGGG
ATGGGAGCTCGGTGCCTTGATGTGGGCGCCGGCGGTCGAGTGGCGACGGCGCGGCTTGTCCGCGCCCTGG
TAGATTGCCTGGCCGTAGGCCAGCCATTTTTGAGCGGCCAGCGGCCGCGATAGGCCGACGCGAAGCGGCG
GGGCGTAGGGAGCGCAGCGACCGAAGGGTAGGCGCTTTTTGCAGCTCTTCGGCTGTGCGCTGGCCAGACA
GTTATGCACAGGCCAGGCGGGTTTTAAGAGTTTTAATAAGTTTTAAAGAGTTTTAGGCGGAAAAATCGCC
TTTTTTCTCTTTTATATCAGTCACTTACATGTGTGACCGGTTCCCAATGTACGGCTTTGGGTTCCCAATG
TACGGGTTCCGGTTCCCAATGTACGGCTTTGGGTTCCCAATGTACGTGCTATCCACAGGAAAGAAGCTTT
TTCGACCTTTTTCCCCTGCTAGGGCAATTTGCCCTAGCATCTGCTCCGTACATTAGGAACCGGCGGATGC
TTCGCCCTCGATCAGGTTGCGGTAGCGCATGACTAGGATCGGGCCAGCCTGCCCCGCCTCCTCCTTCAAA
TCGTACTCCGGCAGGTCATTTGACCCGATCAGCTTGCGCACGGTGAAACAGAACTTCTTGAACTCTCCGG
CGCTGCCACTGCGTTCGTAGATCGTCTTGAACAACCATCTGGCTTCTGCCTTGCCTGCGGCGCGGCGTGC
CAGGCGGTAGAGAAAACGGCCGATGCCGGGATCGATCAAAAAGTAATCGGGGTGAACCGTCAGCACGTCC
GGGTTCTTGCCTTCTGTGATCTCGCGGTACATCCAATCAGCTAGCTCGATCTCGATGTACTCCGGCCGCC
CGGTTTCGCTCTTTACGATCTTGTAGCGGCTAATCAAGGCTTCACCCTCGGATACCGTCACCAGGCGGCC
GTTCTTGGCCTTCTTCGTACGCTGCATGGCAACGTGCGTGGTGTTTAACCGAATGCAGGTTTCTACCAGG
TCGTCTTTCTGCTTTCCGCCATCGGCTCGCCGGCAGAACTTGAGTACGTCCGCAACGTGTGGACGGAACA
CGCGGCCGGGCTTGTCTCCCTTCCCTTCCCGGTATCGGTTCATGGATTCGGTTAGATGGGAAACCGCCAT
CAGTACCAGGTCGTAATCCCACACACTGGCCATGCCGGCCGGCCCTGCGGAAACCTCTACGTGCCCGTCT
GGAAGCTCGTAGCGGATCACCTCGCCAGCTCGTCGGTCACGCTTCGACAGACGGAAAACGGCCACGTCCA
TGATGCTGCGACTATCGCGGGTGCCCACGTCATAGAGCATCGGAACGAAAAAATCTGGTTGCTCGTCGCC
CTTGGGCGGCTTCCTAATCGACGACGCACCGGCTGCCGGCGGTTGCCGGGATTCTTTGCGGATTCGATCA
GCGGCCGCTTGCCACGATTCACCGGGGCGTGCTTCTGCCTCGATGCGTTGCCGCTGGGCGGCCTGCGCGG
CCTTCAACTTCTCCACCAGGTCATCACCCAGCGCCGCGCCGATTTGTACCGGGCCGGATGGTTTGCGACC
GCTCACGCCGATTCCTCGGGCTTGGGGGTTCCAGTGCCATTGCAGGGCCGGCAGACAACCCAGCCGCTTA
CGCCTGGCCAACCGCCCGTTCCTCCACACATGGGGCATTCCACGGCGTCGGTGCCTGGTTGTTCTTGATT
TTCCATGCCGCCTCCTTTAGCCGCTAAAATTCATCTACTCATTTATTCATTTGCTCATTTACTCTGGTAG
CTGCGCGATGTATTCAGATAGCAGCTCGGTAATGGTCTTGCCTTGGCGTACCGCGTACATCTTCAGCTTG
GTGTGATCCTCCGCCGGCAACTGAAAGTTGACCCGCTTCATGGCTGGCGTGTCTGCCAGGCTGGCCAACG
TTGCAGCCTTGCTGCTGCGTGCGCTCGGACGGCCGGCACTTAGCGTGTTTGTGCTTTTGCTCATTTTCTC
TTTACCTCATTAACTCAAATGAGTTTTGATTTAATTTCAGCGGCCAGCGCCTGGACCTCGCGGGCAGCGT
CGCCCTCGGGTTCTGATTCAAGAACGGTTGTGCCGGCGGCGGCAGTGCCTGGGTAGCTCACGCGCTGCGT
GATACGGGACTCAAGAATGGGCAGCTCGTACCCGGCCAGCGCCTCGGCAACCTCACCGCCGATGCGCGTG
CCTTTGATCGCCCGCGACACGACAAAGGCCGCTTGTAGCCTTCCATCCGTGACCTCAATGCGCTGCTTAA
CCAGCTCCACCAGGTCGGCGGTGGCCCATATGTCGTAAGGGCTTGGCTGCACCGGAATCAGCACGAAGTC
GGCTGCCTTGATCGCGGACACAGCCAAGTCCGCCGCCTGGGGCGCTCCGTCGATCACTACGAAGTCGCGC
CGGCCGATGGCCTTCACGTCGCGGTCAATCGTCGGGCGGTCGATGCCGACAACGGTTAGCGGTTGATCTT
CCCGCACGGCCGCCCAATCGCGGGCACTGCCCTGGGGATCGGAATCGACTAACAGAACATCGGCCCCGGC
GAGTTGCAGGGCGCGGGCTAGATGGGTTGCGATGGTCGTCTTGCCTGACCCGCCTTTCTGGTTAAGTACA
GCGATAACCTTCATGCGTTCCCCTTGCGTATTTGTTTATTTACTCATCGCATCATATACGCAGCGACCGC
ATGACGCAAGCTGTTTTACTCAAATACACATCACCTTTTTAGACGGCGGCGCTCGGTTTCTTCAGCGGCC
AAGCTGGCCGGCCAGGCCGCCAGCTTGGCATCAGACAAACCGGCCAGGATTTCATGCAGCCGCACGGCTG
ATGGGCTGCCTGTATCGAGTGGTGATTTTGTGCCGAGCTGCCGGTCGGGGAGCTGTTGGCTGGCTGGTGG
CAGGATATATTGTGGTGTAAACAAATTGACGCTTAGACAACTTAATAACACATTGCGGACGTTTTTAATG
TACTGGGGTGGATGCAGTGGGCCCCACTCTGTGGAAGACAATGCCGAATTCGGATCCGGAGCGGAGAATT
AAGGGAGTCACGTTATGACCCCCGCCGATGACGCGGGACAAGCCGTTTTACGTTTGGAACTGACAGAACC
GCAACGTTGAAGGAGCCACTGAGCCGCGGGTTTCTGGAGTTTAATGAGCTAAGCACATACGTCAGAAACC
ATTATTGCGCGTTCAAAAGTCGCCTAAGGTCACTATCAGCTAGCAAATATTTCTTGTCAAAAATGCTCCA
CTGACGTTCCATAAATTCCCCTCGGTATCCAATTAGAGTCTCATATTCACTCTCCTATTTTTACAACAAT
TACCAACAACAACAAACAACAAACAACATTACAATTACATTTACAATTACCATGGTTGAACAAGATGGAT
TGCACGCAGGTTCTCCGGCCGCTTGGGTGGAGAGGCTATTCGGCTATGACTGGGCACAACAGACAATCGG
CTGCTCTGATGCCGCCGTGTTCCGGCTGTCAGCGCAGGGGCGCCCGGTTCTTTTTGTCAAGACCGACCTG
TCCGGTGCCCTGAATGAACTGCAGGACGAGGCAGCGCGGCTATCGTGGCTGGCCACGACGGGCGTTCCTT
GCGCAGCTGTGCTCGACGTTGTCACTGAAGCGGGAAGGGACTGGCTGCTATTGGGCGAAGTGCCGGGGCA
GGATCTCCTGTCATCTCACCTTGCTCCTGCCGAGAAAGTATCCATCATGGCTGATGCAATGCGGCGGCTG
CATACGCTTGATCCGGCTACCTGCCCATTCGACCACCAAGCGAAACATCGCATCGAGCGAGCACGTACTC
GGATGGAAGCCGGTCTTGTCGATCAGGATGATCTGGACGAAGAGCATCAGGGGCTCGCGCCAGCCGAACT
GTTCGCCAGGCTCAAGGCGCGCATGCCCGACGGCGAGGATCTCGTCGTGACTCATGGCGATGCCTGCTTG
CCGAATATCATGGTGGAAAATGGCCGCTTTTCTGGATTCATCGACTGTGGCCGGCTGGGTGTGGCGGACC
GCTATCAGGACATAGCGTTGGCTACCCGTGATATTGCTGAAGAGCTTGGCGGCGAATGGGCTGACCGCTT
CCTCGTGCTTTACGGTATCGCCGCTCCCGATTCGCAGCGCATCGCCTTCTATCGCCTTCTTGACGAGTTC
TTCTGAGCGGGACTCTGGGGTTCGCTAGAGTCCTGCTTTAATGAGATATGCGAGACGCCTATGATCGCAT
GATATTTGCTTTCAATTCTGTTGTGCACGTTGTAAAAAACCTGAGCATGTGTAGCTCAGATCCTTACCGC
CGGTTTCGGTTCATTCTAATGAATATATCACCCGTTACTATCGTATTTTTATGAATAATATTCTCCGTTC
AATTTACTGATTGTACCCTACTACTTATATGTACAATATTAAAATGAAAACAATATATTGTGCTGAATAG
GTTTATAGCGACATCTATGATAGAGCGCCACAATAACAAACAATTGCGTTTTATTATTACAAATCCAATT
TTAAAAAAAGCGGCAGAACCGGTCAAACCTAAAAGACTGATTACATAAATCTTATTCAAATTTCAAAAGT
GCCCCAGGGGCTAGTATCTACGACACACCGAGCGGCGAACTAATAACGCTCACTGAAGGGAACTCCGGTT
CCCCGCCGGCGCGCATGGGTGAGATTCCTTGAAGTTGAGTATTGGCCGTCCGCTCTACCGAAAGTTACGG
GCACCATTCAACCCGGTCCAGCACGGCGGCCGGGTAACCGACTTGCTGCCCCGAGAATTATGCAGCATTT
TTTTGGTGTATGTGGGCCCCAAATGAAGTGCAGGTCAAACCTTGACAGTGACGACAAATCGTTGGGCGGG
TCCAGGGCGAATTTTGCGACAACATGTCGAGGCTCAGCCGCTGCAAGAATTCAAGCTTGGAGGTCAACAT
GGTGGAGCACGACACTCTGGTCTACTCCAAAAATGTCAAAGATACAGTCTCAGAAGATCAAAGGGCTATT
GAGACTTTTCAACAAAGGATAATTTCGGGAAACCTCCTCGGATTCCATTGCCCAGCTATCTGTCACTTCA
TCGAAAGGACAGTAGAAAAGGAAGGTGGCTCCTACAAATGCCATCATTGCGATAAAGGAAAGGCTATCAT
TCAAGATCTCTCTGCCGACAGTGGTCCCAAAGATGGACCCCCACCCACGAGGAGCATCGTGGAAAAAGAA
GAGGTTCCAACCACGTCTACAAAGCAAGTGGATTGATGTGACATCTCCACTGACGTAAGGGATGACGCAC
AATCCCACTATCCTTCGCAAGACCCTTCCTCTATATAAGGAAGTTCATTTCATTTGGAGAGGACACGCTC
GAGTATAAGAGCTCATTTTTACAACAATTACCAACAACAACAAACAACAAACAACATTACAATTACATTT
ACAATTATCGATACAATGTCAGCCTCTTCATCTTATTCTGAATTGGAGTCTCCAACTTCTCTTCTTGACG
TGTTCGTGCACGCCGCTCGGGACCCTCACACCGCATCAAGAAGGGTGTTGGAGTGCGGATCTGACACATG
GACATACGCCGCCTTGGATGCCGTGTCTGATGGTATAGCCAGGGAGTTGGCCCCTTTCGGTTTGGCCCCA
AAGGTCGCTGTTGTCTCTGAGAACCATCCATTTGTGTTCGCTTTGTTGTTCGCAGTCTGGAAGTTGGGTG
GAACTTTCATCCCAATCGACGCACATGTCCCTTTTGCCATGTTGACAGGTATGGTGAACATCGTGAAGCC
AACATGTCTTTACCTTCCTGCCTCAGCCACATCAAACATATCTCTTGTGAAGGCCTTCGACATAAGAACC
GTCGTGTTTGGACACAAGGAGAATTCAATGCAAGCTTTGTTCGACAAGTACTCATTGCACGCAGCCCCAT
TGCACGCTGCACCATTGCATTACGCCCCTCCATCAGCCGACCATGCCTGTCTTTATCTTTTCACTTCTTC
AGCCTCTTCTACCAAAAACTTGAAGGCCGTCCCTCTTACCCATACACTTGTCTTGAGAGGTTGTCAATCT
AAACTTGCTTGGTGGAGGAGGGTCCAACCAGGAAAGAATCTTGACGCTATCAGAATCCTTGGATGGGCAC
CATGGTCCCACGTTCTTGCCTATATGCAGGATATCGGAACAGCTACACTTCTTAACGCCGGTTGCTACGT
CTTTGCAACCATCCCTTCTTCATACCCTCAGCTTCCTACCACTACCCCAGTCGATTTGACCACTTCACTT
ATCGACGCTTTGGTCACCAGAAGAGTCGCAGCATTCGCCTGTGTCCCTTTCGTCCTTGCCAACCTTAAAG
CCGCTTGCCAGTCAAACCACCCAGCCAGGTCACAGTTGCTTGAGGCCCTTCAAAAGACCATCATGTTGGA
GTGCGGTGGTGCCGTGTTGGACGACGCTACTGTGGACTGGGCCGAGAGGAACGGTATCAGGATCTTCACC
GGAATCGGTATGACCGAGACTGGTGGAGCCGTTTTCGTCGGTTTGGCCTCTGAATCTAGAAGAGGATTTT
TGCCTGAAGGTTTGCTTGGTGATGCATCATTCTCTATCTCATCTGACACTGACGCTCTTGACGAAGGTGA
ACTTGTCGTGAAATCAAAATTGATCGCACCAGGATATGTCGGATACGACGACGGAGCCCACTCTGTGGAC
TGCGACGGATGGGTCACATTCAGGACAGGAGATAGGTATAGGCAGACCCAGCCAGACGGAAGGTTTACCT
GGTTGGGAAGGATCACAGACTTCATTCAGATGGTGTCTGGTGAGTACTTGGATCCAAGGCCATTGGAGGA
GTCTCTTAGAGCCTCTCCATTGATCGCCAACGCCTGCATCGTGGGTGACGCCTTCCTATCTTCTGCCTCA
ACTTCAATCTTGGCCATCATCGAGTTGGCAACCCCTGATCTTGCACACACCGCCTCAATCAGGGCACAGC
TTGCAAGAGTCCTTGCCCCTCTTAACAGGGATTTGCCTCCACCACTTAGGATCGCAGCATCTTCAATCCT
TGTTTTGGACGGAATGAGAAAGATCCCTAAGACAAAGAAGGGTGACATCTTCAGAAAAAAGCTTGAGGAC
ACATTCGGTGCTGAGTTTGAGCAGATGTTGAGAACCGAGAAAGTCGGATTGGGTGACTTGGCTGATGTGG
ATGCCGGTATCACTAGAATCATCGGAAACTTGTTGGGAATCTCAGACGACGAGCTTCTTTCTACCATGTC
TTTTGCTGAGTTGGGTATGACCTCTCTTTTGGCCGTCAAGATCGCATCAGAATTGAACAAGTTTTTGGAC
GGTAGGGCTGTGTTGCCAACAAACATCTGTTACATACACTTTGACGTGCCTTCATTGACTTCATCAGTCA
GAGAAAGGCTTTCTTCTGCACCATCATCTATCACATCTGCCGCCTCTGAGCCTGCAGCCTCTTCACCAGG
AACCCCTAGGGCCGACGAAATCGTGATCGTGGGAAAGGCCTTCAGACTTCCTGACGGTGTGAACGACGAC
GCCGCTTTGTGGGACGTCCTTACCGGTGAGTCTGCATCTATCATCAAGGACATCCCAGCCGACAGATGGG
ACCACGCCTCTTTCTACCCAAAGGACATCCACTTTGGGAGAGCTGGTCTTGTGGATGTCGCTAGATTCGA
CTACGGTTTTTTCGGAATGACCGCTTCTGAGGCATATTCTCTTTCACCAACCATGAGGTTGGCTCTTGAA
GTCGCTTATGAGGCCTTGGAGGACGCAAACATTCCTTTCAGAGCCGTCAAGGGTTCAAGGATGGGTGTGT
TCGTCGCTGTGAAAGACGATGGATTCGAAACCTTGTTGCATGCAGGACAGGGTTATGACGCTTACACAAG
ATTCTATGGAACTGGAAGGGCTCCTTCAACCGCCTCTGGTAGAATCAACTATTTGCTTGATTTGCACGGA
CCTTCAATCACCGTCGACACAGCCTGCTCAGGAGGAATCGTGTGCATCGACCAGGCTGTCACCTATCTTC
AATCAGGAGCTGCAGAGACTGCCATCGTGTGTTCATCTAACACACACTGCTGGCCAGGATCTTTCATGTT
CTTGACCGCTCAAGGAATGGCCTCACCTAACGGTAGATGCGCATCTTTCACATCAGACGCCGACGGATAC
GCTCCTTCTGAGGGAGCTGTGGGTTTCGTGCTTAAGACCAGGTCTGCCGCTGTGAGGGACGGAGATAGAA
TACTTGCTACTATCAGGGCCACCGAGATCGGACACAATGGAAGATCTCAGGGACTTGCTGCTCCTAATGT
CAGATCTCAGGCAGCTGCTCATAGAGCCGTGTTGCGTAGAGCAAGGTTGGACCCATCTGAGATTGACTTC
ATCGAAGCACATGGTACTGGAACCACATTGGGAGATCTTTGCGAAGTGCAGGGTATCAACGACTCTTTTG
TCTCTCCTAAGAAAAGAGCCAACCCTCTTGTAGTCTCTGCATCTAAGTCAACCATCGGTCACACCGAGCC
ATCTGCTGGTTTGGTCGGAATCCTTTCAGCTCTTATGTCATTCGAGAAGAGGATCGTGCCTAGATTGGCA
TATCTTACTGAGTCTAATGTGAACCCAGCATTGGACGCATCAGTCGTTCCATTGCACTTTCCTACAAAGC
ACATCGAGCTTAGAGCTGATGTGCCTTACAAGGCCGTGGTGATGTCTTACGGATTCGCAGGTACCCTTGC
CGACATCGTCCTTGAGTCAGAGGTTCCACAACCAACTCCAGCCGTCGCTCAGGACACAGCCGGTCAACAG
CCAATGCTTTTCGTGTTGTCAGCCAAAACCCCAAGGGCACTTGCAGCCTACATCGAGCTTTACCTTGGTT
TCCTTAGGCACGCCGACCCTGGACTTTTCGCAAGGATCTGCTACACCGCATGTGTCGCAAGGGAGCACTA
CAAGCACAGGGTCGCCTGCGTTGCAACAGACTTGGTCGACCTTATCGCTCAGCTTGAGACTAGGCTTGTG
CAGACTGCCTATGCAGGAGGAGGAGGTGCCAGGGCCGCTAGGACCGGTCCTCTTGTGTTTGCTTTTTCTG
GACAGGGTACTCAGTTCCCTGCTATGGCAGCACCACTTGCTAGGAGATACGCAAGATTCGGAGAGATCGT
GGGTGGTTGTGCTAGGATGGCAAGAGAGCTTTCAGGTTTCCCAGTGGATGGTATTCTTCTTGGTGACGAT
GTGACACCTGTGAAGGACAACTCTGCTGCAGCTGAGGTGCACTCTGAGGTGGACCAGATCTGCATATTTG
TGTACCAGTATGCCATGTGTAGATGGTTGGGTGAGCTTGGTGTGGAGCCAAAGGCTGCCATAGGTCACTC
TTTGGGAGAGATCACAGCAGCTGTCATCGCAGGAGCACTTCCTTTCGAAGCCGCCTTGGATCTTGTCGTC
ACTAGAGCCAGGTTGCTTAAGCCATGCGCCGAGCAACCTTCTGGAATGGCAGCCTTGGCCTGCACCCCAG
ACGTCGCATCAAAGTTGACACTTGGTGCTTCAGTGTCTGTGTCAGTCTACAACGGACCTCAGTCTATCTG
CCTTTCTGGTGCTTCTGCCGAGCTTGACGATGCCGTGAGGGCCGCTAAGGCCAGGAACATCAAGGCAACT
AGACTTCAGGTCGACCAGGGTTTCCACTCACCTTGCGTCGACGCCGCAGTGCCAGGTTTGCAGGCTTGGT
GCGCAGCTCACAGGGCATCAGCTGCTCCATTGAAGATGCCTCTTTACTCTACCGTGAGAGGGGACGTCGT
TCCAAAGGGAGCCGCCCTTGATCCAGAGCACTGGGTGGCCCACGCTAGGAACCCTGTGTTGTTCGCCCAG
ACAGCCCAGGCTCTTAAAGAGTCACTTCCACATGGAATCACTTTGGACGTCGGTCCTCAGGCCGTGGCTT
GGTCTTTGCTTCTTTTGAACGGTCTTTCAGCTACCAGAACAGTCGCTGCCGGAGCCAAGAAGGGAGCAGA
CCAGGAGAGGGCCCTTTTGGGTGCTCTTGGAGCCTTGTTCGAGCAGCACAAGGTCACTCCTGACTTTGGT
AGACTTTACGCTCCTTTGGAAAAGACAAGGATCCCAACCTACCCATTTGAGAGAGCTAGATGCTACCCAA
CCTTCATACCATCAAGGTTCGCCCACGGTGCTGCTGCTGCTGCCAAGACAGATGGTGAGGTCCTTTCTGC
CGAAGAAGAAAATGTGGCACCTGTGGGATTGTTGACAAAGGAGGATTTGAGGGCAGCTTTGGTCGCTTGT
TTGAGGGCCACATTGGAGCTTAGGCCTGACGAGGAGCTTGACGAAGCAGAGCCTTTGACCGTGCACGGAG
TGGACTCTATCGGATTTGCAAAGCTTAGGAAGCACGTCGAGGACAGGTGGGGTCTTGACATCCCAGTCGT
GTACTGGTCAGACGCCTTCACCGTCGGAGAGATGTTGGGTAACTTGGTCGGACAGTATGACGTGGTGTCT
ACTGCTGCCAGGTAGTTAACTAGCTTGTCCTGCTTTAATGAGATATGCGAGAAGCCTATGATCGCATGAT
ATTTGCTTTCAATTCTGTTGTGCACGTTGTAAAAAACCTGAGCATGTGTAGCTCAGATCCTTACCGCCGG
TTTCGGTTCATTCTAATGAATATATCACCCGTTACTATCGTATTTTTATGAATAATATTCTCCGTTCAAT
TTACTGATTGTACCCTACTACTTATATGTACAATATTAAAATGAAAACAATATATTGTGCTGAATAGGTT
TATAGCGACATCTATGATAGAGCGCCACAATAACAAACAATTGCGTTTTATTATTACAAATCCAATTTTA
AAAAAAGCGGCAGAACCGGTCAAACCTAAAAGACTGATTACATAAATCTTATTCAAATTTCAAAAGTGCC
CCAGGGGCTAGTATCTACGACACACCGAGCGGCGAACTAATAACGCTCACTGAAGGGAACTCCGGTTCCC
CGCCGGCGCGCATGGGTGAGATTCCTTGAAGTTGAGTATTGGCCGTCCGCTCTACCGAAAGTTACGGGCA
CCATTCAACCCGGTCCAGCACGGCGGCCGGGTAACCGACTTGCTGCCCCGAGAATTATGCAGCATTTTTT
TGGTGTATGTGGGCCCCAAATGAAGTGCAGGTCAAACCTTGACAGTGACGACAAATCGTTGGGCGGGTCC
AGGGCGAATTTTGCGACAACATGTCGAGGCTCAGCAGGACCGCTACTAGAATTCGAGCTCGGAGTGGCAG
ACATACTGTCCCACAAATGAAGATGGAATCTGTAAAAGAAAACGCGTGAAATAATGCGTCTGACAAAGGT
TAGGTCGGCTGCCTTTAATCAATACCAAAGTGGTCCCTACCACGATGGAAAAACTGTGCAGTCGGTTTGG
CTTTTTCTGACGAACAAATAAGATTCGTGGCCGACAGGTGGGGGTCCACCATGTGAAGGCATCTTCAGAC
TCCAATAATGGAGCAATGACGTAAGGGCTTACGAAATAAGTAAGGGTAGTTTGGGAAATGTCCACTCACC
CGTCAGTCTATAAATACTTAGCCCCTCCCTCATTGTTAAGGGAGCAAAATCTCAGAGAGATAGTCCTAGA
GAGAGAAAGAGAGCAAGTAGCCTAGAAGTAGTCAAGGCGGCGAAGTATTCAGGCAGGTGGCCAGGAAGAA
GAAAAGCCAAGACGACGAAAACAGGTAAGAGCTAAGCTTAATGGTCCAAGACACCTCAAGCGCTAGTACC
AGTCCAATTTTGACAAGATGGTATATAGATACTAGACCTTTGACTGCTTCTACCGCAGCCTTGCCACTGT
TGGAAACTCTGCAGCCTGCAGACCAGATAAGTGTCCAAAAGTACTACCATCTGAAGGATAAGCATATGTC
TCTCGCATCCAATCTTCTCAAGTACTTGTTTGTTCACAGGAATTGCCGAATCCCATGGTCTAGCATTGTA
ATATCAAGAACTCCAGATCCCCATAGAAGGCCCTGTTATATACCACCCTCTGGTTCTCAAGAGGACAGCT
TTAAGGATGGCTACACTGGAATTAATGTCGAGTTCAACGTATCCCATCAAGCAAGCATGGTGGCAATAGC
AGGCACTGCATTTACACCCAACTCTGGAGGTGATTCCAAACTTAAGCCAGAGGTTGGCATAGACATTACT
TGCGTGAATGAGCGACAGGGGCGAAACGGTGAGGAGCGATCCCTTGAAAGTTTGAGGCAGTACATAGATA
TTTTCTCAGAGGTTTTTTCCACCGCAGAGATGGCAAACATCAGAAGATTGGATGGGGTGTCATCAAGCTC
CTTGAGCGCCGATAGGTTGGTGGACTATGGTTACCGATTGTTTTACACTTATTGGGCTCTTAAGGAAGCA
TACATCAAGATGACAGGGGAAGCCCTGCTGGCACCATGGCTCAGGGAGTTGGAATTTAGTAATGTCGTTG
CCCCAGCAGCAGTGGCCGAATCCGGAGATTCCGCCGGAGACTTTGGAGAGCCTTATACCGGGGTACGAAC
AACCCTTTACAAAAACTTGGTCGAGGATGTTAGGATAGAGGTGGCTGCTCTGGGAGGTGACTACTTGTTC
GCCACTGCTGCACGAGGGGGCGGTATAGGTGCCTCCAGCCGACCAGGGGGAGGCCCTGATGGCTCAGGAA
TTAGGAGTCAAGATCCCTGGCGACCATTTAAAAAGCTCGACATAGAGAGAGACATACAGCCTTGCGCCAC
TGGAGTCTGTAATTGTCTGTCTCGAGGTAGTTAACTAGCTTACCGCACTGTGTGTGGTTTCTCAAGACCA
AGACAGCTAAAGCCTAAAGTCAGAGATCTAATATGTGTATTGTTATTCATGACACCACAGCTGCCACTTT
TGGTGTTATGATCTGTTTGTAGAAGTAGGAATTCTTTTTTTTCTACTTAATAATAGCTTAAAGAGCTGTG
CAATTTGGTCTGTATTTTTTGTGTATTTTGCACTCATTATTTGTGAACAGTTTGAGAACTATTTATTTTC
TAAGATTTGTGCACGTATGAACCACTTTTCATCTATATACCACCATGTTTATTCTGCATCTATGGGATTG
AGTTTGAATATTCGTTGATCAACAAAGTTATATTTGGTGGATACTACTTGAAGGTGCATATACTTTGTGC
TCATATATTTAGTTGATATTCTGGATTTTGAGCTGGACAAATTGATCAAGGTAGTCTAATCTGGTCTGGT
TACTAATAAAACTCAAGAGATCACTGTCTCGCTTTACGAATTCCCATGGGGAGGAATTCCAATCCCACAA
AAATCTGAGCTTAACAGCACAGTTGCTCCTCTCAGAGCAGAATCGGGTATTCAACACCCTCATATCAACT
ACTACGTTGTGTATAACGGTCCACATGCCGGTATATACGATGACTGGGGTTGTACAAAGGCGGCAACAAA
CGGCGTTCCCGGAGTTGCACACAAGAAATTTGCCACTATTACAGAGGCAAGAGCAGCAGCTGACGCGTAC
ACAACAAGTCAGCAAACAGACAGGTTGAACTTCATCCCCAAAGGAGAAGCTCAACTCAAGCCCAAGAGCT
TTGCTAAGGCCCTAACAAGCCCACCAAAGCAAAAAGCCCACTGGCTCACGCTAGGAACCAAAAGGCCCAG
CAGTGATCCAGCCCCAAAAGAGATCTCCTTTGCCCCGGAGATTACAATGGACGATTTCCTCTATCTTTAC
GATCTAGGAAGGAAGTTCGAAGGTGAAGGTGACGACACTATGTTCACCACTGATAATGAGAAGGTTAGCC
TCTTCAATTTCAGAAAGAATGCTGACCCACAGATGGTTAGAGAGGCCTACGCAGCAAGTCTCATCAAGAC
GATCTACCCGAGTAACAATCTCCAGGAGATCAAATACCTTCCCAAGAAGGTTAAAGATGCAGTCAAAAGA
TTCAGGACTAATTGCATCAAGAACACAGAGAAAGACATATTTCTCAAGATCAGAAGTACTATTCCAGTAT
GGACGATTCAAGGCTTGCTTCATAAACCAAGGCAAGTAATAGAGATTGGAGTCTCTAAAAAGGTAGTTCC
TACTGAATCTAAGGCCATGCATGGAGTCTAAGATTCAAATCGAGGATCTAACAGAACTCGCCGTCAAGAC
TGGCGAACAGTTCATACAGAGTCTTTTACGACTCAATGACAAGAAGAAAATCTTCGTCAACATGGTGGAG
CACGACACTCTGGTCTACTCCAAAAATGTCAAAGATACAGTCTCAGAAGATCAAAGGGCTATTGAGACTT
TTCAACAAAGGATAATTTCGGGAAACCTCCTCGGATTCCATTGCCCAGCTATCTGTCACTTCATCGAAAG
GACAGTAGAAAAGGAAGGTGGCTCCTACAAATGCCATCATTGCGATAAAGGAAAGGCTATCATTCAAGAT
CTCTCTGCCGACAGTGGTCCCAAAGATGGACCCCCACCCACGAGGAGCATCGTGGAAAAAGAAGAGGTTC
CAACCACGTCTACAAAGCAAGTGGATTGATGTGACATCTCCACTGACGTAAGGGATGACGCACAATCCCA
CTATCCTTCGCAAGACCCTTCCTCTATATAAGGAAGTTCATTTCATTTGGAGAGGACACGCTCGAGTATA
AGAGCTCATTTTTACAACAATTACCAACAACAACAAACAACAAACAACATTACAATTACATTTACAATTA
TCGATACAATGAGGTCTACTATCTCTTTGTCTAGTCTCCTTGAGAGACTGAGCAAATTGTCATCCCGATC
CATCGCAATTACCTGCGGCGTAGTCTTGGCAAGTGCAATAGCATTCCCAATTATCCGAAGAGACTATCAA
ACGTTCCTTGAAGTCGGTCCGAGCTATGCCCCACAGAACTTCCGAGGCTATATCACTGTTTGTGTCTTGT
CACTTTTTAGGCAAGAGCAGAAAGGGTTGGCAATCTATGACAGGCTTCCAGAAAAGAGGCGTTGGCTTGC
CGACTTGCCGTTTCGTGAAGGGCCAAGGCCATCCATAACCTCCCACATTATACAGCGTCAGCGTACTCAG
CTGGTAGATCAAGAGTTTGCAACCAGAGAACTTATCGATAAGGTGATCCCACGTGTGCAAGCAAGACACA
CAGACAAAACTTTTCTCAGTACGTCAAAATTTGAGTTTCATGCAAAGGCCATCTTCCTTCTCCCCTCTAT
CCCTATTAATGATCCTCTTAACATTCCCTCACACGATACGGTAAGAAGAACCAAGCGTGAGATCGCTCAC
ATGCATGATTACCATGATTGCTCTCTGCACTTGGCTCTTGCTCCTCAGGATGGTAAGGAAGTTTTGAAGA
AGGGGTGGGGCCAGCGTCACCCACTGGCCGGACCAGGAGTCCCAGGCCCTCCTACTGAGTGGACCTTCCT
TTACGCACCAAGGAACGAAGAGGAGGCCAGAGTTGTCGAGATGATAGTCGAAGCTAGTATTGGCTACATG
ACTAACGATCCTGCTGGTAAGATTGTCGAAAATGCCAAAGGTAGTTAACTAGCTTGCTCTCAAGATCAAA
GGCTTAAAAAGCTGGGGTTTTATGAATGGGATCAAAGTTTCTTTTTTTCTTTTATATTTGCTTCTCCATT
TGTTTGTTTCATTTCCCTTTTTGTTTTCGTTTCTATGATGCACTTGTGTGTGACAAACTCTCTGGGTTTT
TACTTACGTCTGCGTTTCAAAAAAAAAACCGCTTTCGTTTTGCGTTTTAGTCCCATTGTTTTGTAGCTCT
GAGTGATCGAATTGATGCCTCTTTATTCCTTTTGTTCCCTATAATTTCTTTCAAAACTCAGAAGAAAAAC
CTTGAAACTCTTTGCAATGTTAATATAAGTATTGTATAAGATTTTTATTGATTTGGTTATTAGTCTTACT
TTTGCTACCTCCATCTTCACTTGGAACTGATATTCTGAATAGTTAAAGCGTTACATGTGTTCCATTCACA
AATGAACTTAAACTAGCACAAAGTCAGATATTTTAAGATCGCACCATTTCGCTCAGAGAATTCGCATGCG
GAGGTCAACATGGTGGAGCACGACACTCTGGTCTACTCCAAAAATGTCAAAGATACAGTCTCAGAAGATC
AAAGGGCTATTGAGACTTTTCAACAAAGGATAATTTCGGGAAACCTCCTCGGATTCCATTGCCCAGCTAT
CTGTCACTTCATCGAAAGGACAGTAGAAAAGGAAGGTGGCTCCTACAAATGCCATCATTGCGATAAAGGA
AAGGCTATCATTCAAGATCTCTCTGCCGACAGTGGTCCCAAAGATGGACCCCCACCCACGAGGAGCATCG
TGGAAAAAGAAGAGGTTCCAACCACGTCTACAAAGCAAGTGGATTGATGTGACATCTCCACTGACGTAAG
GGATGACGCACAATCCCACTATCCTTCGCAAGACCCTTCCTCTATATAAGGAAGTTCATTTCATTTGGAG
AGGACACGCTCGAGTATAAGAGCTCATTTTTACAACAATTACCAACAACAACAAACAACAAACAACATTA
CAATTACATTTACAATTATCGATACAATGGCACCTATTTCATCCACGTGGAGCAGGTTGATAAGGTTCGT
GGCTGTAGAAACTTCCCTGGTTCATATTGGTGAGCCAATTGATGCAACGATGGACGTTGGCCTCGCCCGT
AGAGAAGGTAAGACAATTCAAGCATACGAAATAATCGGAAGCGGCAGTGCCCTCGATCTTTCTGCACAAG
TCTCTAAGAACGTACTCACAGTTAGGGAATTGTTGATGCCGCTCAGTCGAGAAGAGATTAAGACCGTTCG
ATGCCTCGGCTTGAACTATCCGGTCCACGCCACAGAAGCTAACGTGGCCGTGCCGAAGTTTCCTAACCTG
TTCTATAAGCCCGTAACATCATTGATTGGTCCAGGCGGTCTTATTACTATTCCCTCCGTCGTTCAACCCC
CCAAGGAGCACCAGTCAGATTACGAGGCTGAGCTGGTTATAGTAATAGGTAAGGCAGCAAAGAACGTATC
AGAGGATGAGGCTTTGGATTATGTATTGGGCTATACCGCTGCAAACGATATATCTTTCCGTAAGCATCAA
TTGGCTGTCAGTCAATGGAGCTTCAGCAAGGGCTTTGATGGAACTAATCCACTTGGTCCCTGCTTGGTTT
CCGCCTCCAGTATCCCTGACCCACAGGATATTCCAATACAGTGCAAATTGAATGGTGGAGTCGTCCAAAA
TGGCAACACCAGAGATCAAATCTTCAACGTTAAGAAAACCATATCATTTCTTTCCCAGGGGACTACTTTG
GAGCCCGGTTCCATTATCCTTACCGGGACCCCAGATGGGGTGGGGTTCGTACGAAACCCGCCCCTGTATT
TGAAGGATGGCGATGAGGTTATGACTTGGATCGGTAGTGGAATCGGAACTCTCGCAAATACAGTTCGAGA
AGAACAAACGTGCTTTGCATCAGGCGGCCACGAATAGCTTGTCCTGCTTTAATGAGATATGCGAGAAGCC
TATGATCGCATGATATTTGCTTTCAATTCTGTTGTGCACGTTGTAAAAAACCTGAGCATGTGTAGCTCAG
ATCCTTACCGCCGGTTTCGGTTCATTCTAATGAATATATCACCCGTTACTATCGTATTTTTATGAATAAT
ATTCTCCGTTCAATTTACTGATTGTACCCTACTACTTATATGTACAATATTAAAATGAAAACAATATATT
GTGCTGAATAGGTTTATAGCGACATCTATGATAGAGCGCCACAATAACAAACAATTGCGTTTTATTATTA
CAAATCCAATTTTAAAAAAAGCGGCAGAACCGGTCAAACCTAAAAGACTGATTACATAAATCTTATTCAA
ATTTCAAAAGTGCCCCAGGGGCTAGTATCTACGACACACCGAGCGGCGAACTAATAACGCTCACTGAAGG
GAACTCCGGTTCCCCGCCGGCGCGCATGGGTGAGATTCCTTGAAGTTGAGTATTGGCCGTCCGCTCTACC
GAAAGTTACGGGCACCATTCAACCCGGTCCAGCACGGCGGCCGGGTAACCGACTTGCTGCCCCGAGAATT
ATGCAGCATTTTTTTGGTGTATGTGGGCCCCAAATGAAGTGCAGGTCAAACCTTGACAGTGACGACAAAT
CGTTGGGCGGGTCCAGGGCGAATTTTGCGACAACATGTCGAGGCTCAGCAGGACCGCTTGTGGAATTCCT
CGAGGGAGTCATCAAAATATTTAGCAGCATTCCAGATTGGGTTCAATCAACAAGGTACGAGCCATATCAC
TTTATTCAAATTGGTATCGCCAAAACCAAGAAGGAACTCCCATCCTCAAAGGTTTGTAAGGAAGAATTCT
CAGTCCAAAGCCTCAACAAGGTCAGGGTACAGAGTCTCCAAACCATTAGCCAAAAGCTACAGGAGATCAA
TGAAGAATCTTCAATCAAAGTAAACTACTGTTCCAGCACATGCATCATGGTCAGTAAGTTTCAGAAAAAG
ACATCCACCGAGGACTTAAAGTTAGTGGGCATCTTTGAAAGTAATCTTGTCAACATCGAGCAGCTGGCTT
GTGGGGACCAGACAAAAAAGGAATGGTGCAGAATTGTTAGGCGCACCTACCAAAAGCATCTTTGCCTTTA
TTGCAAAGATAAAGCAGATTCCTCTAGTACAAGTGGGGAACAAAATAACGTGGAAAAGAGCTGTCCTGAC
AGCCCACTCACTAATGCGTATGACGAACGCAGTGACGACCACAAAAGAATTCCCTCTATATAAGAAGGCA
TTCATTCCCATTTGAAGGATCATCAGATACTGAACCAATATTTCTCAATGGCCTCTTTTGAAAATTCACT
CTCTGTGTTGATCGTGGGAGCCGGTTTGGGTGGTCTAGCAGCTGCTATCGCTCTCCGACGACAGGGCCAC
GTGGTTAAGATCTACGAATCATCTAGCTTTAAGGCCGAGCTCGGCGCAGGCTTGGCAGTTCCACCGAATA
CACTGCGTAGTCTACAGCAATTGGGTTGTAACACTGAAAACCTTAACGGCGTTGATAATCTCTGTTTTAC
TGCCATGGGATATGATGGGTCAGTGGGCATGATGAACAATATGACTGATTACCGTGAAGCATATGGCACT
AGTTGGATCATGGTTCATCGTGTCGATTTGCATAACGAGTTGATGAGAGTTGCTTTGGACCCAGGGGGAT
TGGGCCCTCCCGCAACGCTTCACCTGAATCATCGAGTCACGTTTTGTGATGTAGATGCTTGTACGGTGAC
ATTTACCAACGGTACAACTCAAAGTGCAGATCTTATCGTTGGGGCTGACGGGATACGTTCAACTATCCGT
AGATTTGTCTTGGAGGAGGACGTGACCATTCCCGCAAGCGGAATTGTGGGGTTTCGATGGTTGGTACAGG
CTGATGCCCTCGATCCATATCCTGAACTCGATTGGATAGTCAAAAAGCCACCGCTCGGAGCTAGGTTGAT
TTCTACGCCCCAGAATCCACAATCTGGAGTGGGACTGGCAGATCGTAGAACTATTATTATATACGCTTGT
CGTGGGGGGACAATGGTAAATGTGCTGGCCGTACACGATGACGAGCGAGATCAGAATACTGCAGATTGGA
GCGTTCCAGCATCAAAGGATGACTTGTTTCGAGTATTCCATGACTACCATCCGAGATTCAGACGGCTCTT
GGAATTGGCTCAAGATATAAATCTCTGGCAGATGAGGGTTGTGCCGGTGCTCAAGAAATGGGTGAACAAA
CGAGTGTGCCTGCTTGGAGATGCCGCTCATGCCATGCTTCCGACTCTCGGCCAGGGTTTCGGGATGGGAT
TGGAGGACGCCGTAGCCCTTGGTACTCTCTTGCCAAAAGGTACGACTGCTAGTCAAATAGAGACAAGACT
GGCTGTCTACGAACAGCTTAGAAAGGACCGAGCAGAGTTTGTAGCCGCTGAAAGTTATGAGGAGCAGTAT
GTCCCCGAGAAGAGGGGCTTGTACTTGCGTAGCAAGGAACTTAGAGATAGAGTCATGGGGTATGACATAA
AAGTGGAGTCTGAGAAGGTACTGGAAACCTTGCTTAGGAGCTCTAACTCAGCAGGTAGTTAACTAGCTTG
TCAAGCAGATCGTTCAAACATTTGGCAATAAAGTTTCTTAAGATTGAATCCTGTTGCCGGTCTTGCGATG
ATTATCATATAATTTCTGTTGAATTACGTTAAGCATGTAATAATTAACATGTAATGCATGACGTTATTTA
TGAGATGGGTTTTTATGATTAGAGTCCCGCAATTATACATTTAATACGCGATAGAAAACAAAATATAGCG
CGCAAACTAGGATAAATTATCGCGCGCGGTGTCATCTATGTTACTAGATCGACGCTGAGCTTGTCTTCGA
GGATGCACATGTGACCGAGGGACACGAAGTGGTTT
