Features (pLannotate 1.2.2; 16 found; start..end, strand, type, name):
    574..768     +  rep_origin     pVS1 oriV: origin of replication for the Pseudomonas plasmid pVS1 (Heeb et al., 2000)
    974..1034    +  rep_origin     oriV (fragment): incP origin of replication
   1051..1155    +  promoter       AmpR promoter: bla
   1156..1950    +  CDS            KanR: aminoglycoside phosphotransferase; aphA-3; confers resistance to kanamycin
   2121..2709    +  rep_origin     ori: high-copy-number ColE1/pMB1/pBR322/pUC origin of replication
   2832..2856    -  misc_feature   RB T-DNA repeat: right border repeat from nopaline C58 T-DNA
   2974..3073    +  misc_feature   bom (fragment): basis of mobility region from pBR322
   3079..3236    -  CDS            lacZα (fragment): LacZα fragment of β-galactosidase; lacZ fragment
   3233..3289    +  misc_feature   MCS: pUC18/19 multiple cloning site
   3326..3342    -  protein_bind   lac operator: The lac repressor binds to the lac operator to inhibit transcription in E. coli. This inhibition can be relieved by adding lactose or isopropyl-β-D-thiogalactopyranoside (IPTG). lac repressor encoded by lacI
   3350..3380    -  promoter       lac promoter: promoter for the E. coli lac operon
   3395..3416    -  protein_bind   CAP binding site: CAP binding activates transcription in the presence of cAMP. E. coli catabolite activator protein
   3429..3471    -  CDS            lacI (fragment): lac repressor; lacI; The lac repressor binds to the lac operator to inhibit transcription in E. coli. This inhibition can be relieved by adding lactose or isopropyl-β-D-thiogalactopyranoside (IPTG).
   3572..3596    -  misc_feature   LB T-DNA repeat: left border repeat from nopaline C58 T-DNA
   3860..4489    +  CDS            pVS1 StaA: stability protein from the Pseudomonas plasmid pVS1 (Heeb et al., 2000)
   4918..508     +  CDS            pVS1 RepA (across the origin): replication protein from the Pseudomonas plasmid pVS1 (Heeb et al., 2000)
>Addgene plasmid #219755 | pNK3071 Sequencing Result | analyzer sequence | sequence record 441909
CCTGGTAGAAACCTGCATTCGGTTAAACACCACGCACGTTGCCATGCAGCGTACGAAGAAGGCCAAGAAC
GGCCGCCTGGTGACGGTATCCGAGGGTGAAGCCTTGATTAGCCGCTACAAGATCGTAAAGAGCGAAACCG
GGCGGCCGGAGTACATCGAGATCGAGCTAGCTGATTGGATGTACCGCGAGATCACAGAAGGCAAGAACCC
GGACGTGCTGACGGTTCACCCCGATTACTTTTTGATCGATCCCGGCATCGGCCGTTTTCTCTACCGCCTG
GCACGCCGCGCCGCAGGCAAGGCAGAAGCCAGATGGTTGTTCAAGACGATCTACGAACGCAGTGGCAGCG
CCGGAGAGTTCAAGAAGTTCTGTTTCACCGTGCGCAAGCTGATCGGGTCAAATGACCTGCCGGAGTACGA
TTTGAAGGAGGAGGCGGGGCAGGCTGGCCCGATCCTAGTCATGCGCTACCGCAACCTGATCGAGGGCGAA
GCATCCGCCGGTTCCTAATGTACGGAGCAGATGCTAGGGCAAATTGCCCTAGCAGGGGAAAAAGGTCGAA
AAAGCTTCTTTCCTGTGGATAGCACGTACATTGGGAACCCAAAGCCGTACATTGGGAACCGGAACCCGTA
CATTGGGAACCCAAAGCCGTACATTGGGAACCGGTCACACATGTAAGTGACTGATATAAAAGAGAAAAAA
GGCGATTTTTCCGCCTAAAACTCTTTAAAACTTATTAAAACTCTTAAAACCCGCCTGGCCTGTGCATAAC
TGTCTGGCCAGCGCACAGCCGAAGAGCTGCAAAAAGCGCCTACCCTTCGGTCGCTGCGCTCCCTACGCCC
CGCCGCTTCGCGTCGGCCTATCGCGGCCGCTGGCCGCTCAAAAATGGCTGGCCTACGGCCAGGCAATCTA
CCAGGGCGCGGACAAGCCGCGCCGTCGCCACTCGACCGCCGGCGCCCACATCAAGGCACCGAGCTCCCAT
CCCCCCAGGGGCTGCGCCCCTCGGCCGCGAACGGCCTCACCCCAAAAATGGCAGCGCTGGCCAATTCGTG
CGCGGAACCCCTATTTGTTTATTTTTCTAAATACATTCAAATATGTATCCGCTCATGAGACAATAACCTT
GATAAATGCTTCAATAATATTGAAAAAGGAAGAGTATGGCTAAAATGAGAATATCACCGGAATTGAAAAA
ACTGATCGAAAAATACCGCTGCGCAAAAGATACGGAAGGAATGTCTCCTGCTAAGGTATATAAGCTGGTG
GGAGAAAATGAAAACCTATATTTAAAAATGACGGACAGCCGGTATAAAGGGACCACCTATGATGTGGAAC
GGGAAAAGGACATGATGCTATGGCTGGAAGGAAAGCTGCCTGTTCCAAAGGTCCTGCACTTTGAACGGCA
TGATGGCTGGAGCAATCTGCTCATGAGTGAGGCCGATGGCGTCCTTTGCTCGGAAGAGTATGAAGATGAA
CAAAGCCCTGAAAAGATTATCGAGCTGTATGCGGAGTGCATCAGGCTCTTTCACTCCATCGACATATCGG
ATTGTCCCTATACGAATAGCTTAGACAGCCGCTTAGCCGAATTGGATTACTTACTGAATAACGATCTGGC
CGATGTGGATTGCGAAAACTGGGAAGAGGACACTCCATTTAAAGATCCGCGCGAGCTGTATGATTTTTTA
AAGACGGAAAAGCCCGAAGAGGAACTTGTCTTTTCCCACGGCGACCTGGGAGACAGCAACATCTTTGTGA
AAGATGGCAAAGTAAGTGGCTTTATTGATCTTGGGAGAAGCGGCAGGGCGGACAAGTGGTATGACATTGC
CTTCTGCGTCCGGTCGATCAGGGAGGATATCGGGGAAGAACAGTATGTCGAGCTATTTTTTGACTTACTG
GGGATCAAGCCTGATTGGGAGAAAATAAAATATTATATTTTACTGGATGAATTGTTTTAGCTGTCAGACC
AAGTTTACTCATATATACTTTAGATTGATTTAAAACTTCATTTTTAATTTAAAAGGATCTAGGTGAAGAT
CCTTTTTGATAATCTCATGACCAAAATCCCTTAACGTGAGTTTTCGTTCCACTGAGCGTCAGACCCCGTA
GAAAAGATCAAAGGATCTTCTTGAGATCCTTTTTTTCTGCGCGTAATCTGCTGCTTGCAAACAAAAAAAC
CACCGCTACCAGCGGTGGTTTGTTTGCCGGATCAAGAGCTACCAACTCTTTTTCCGAAGGTAACTGGCTT
CAGCAGAGCGCAGATACCAAATACTGTCCTTCTAGTGTAGCCGTAGTTAGGCCACCACTTCAAGAACTCT
GTAGCACCGCCTACATACCTCGCTCTGCTAATCCTGTTACCAGTGGCTGCTGCCAGTGGCGATAAGTCGT
GTCTTACCGGGTTGGACTCAAGACGATAGTTACCGGATAAGGCGCAGCGGTCGGGCTGAACGGGGGGTTC
GTGCACACAGCCCAGCTTGGAGCGAACGACCTACACCGAACTGAGATACCTACAGCGTGAGCTATGAGAA
AGCGCCACGCTTCCCGAAGGGAGAAAGGCGGACAGGTATCCGGTAAGCGGCAGGGTCGGAACAGGAGAGC
GCACGAGGGAGCTTCCAGGGGGAAACGCCTGGTATCTTTATAGTCCTGTCGGGTTTCGCCACCTCTGACT
TGAGCGTCGATTTTTGTGATGCTCGTCAGGGGGGCGGAGCCTATGGAAAAACGCCAGCAACGCGGCCTTT
TTACGGTTCCTGTGGTTGGCACATACAAATGGACGAACGGATAAACCTTTTCACGCCCTTTTAAATATCC
GATTATTCTAATAAACGCTCTTTTCTCTTAGGTTTACCCGCCAATATATCCTGTCAAACACTGATAGTTT
AAACCACTTCGTGTCCCTGAGACCTCACAGCTTGTCTGTAAGCGGATGCCGGGAGCAGACAAGCCCGTCA
GGGCGCGTCAGCGGGTGTTGGCGGGTGTCGGGGCTGGCTTAACTATGCGGCATCAGAGCAGATTGTACTG
AGAGTGCACCATATGCGGTGTGAAATACCGCACAGATGCGTAAGGAGAAAATACCGCATCAGGCGCCATT
CGCCATTCAGGCTGCGCAACTGTTGGGAAGGGCGATCGGTGCGGGCCTCTTCGCTATTACGCCAGCTGGC
GAAAGGGGGATGTGCTGCAAGGCGATTAAGTTGGGTAACGCCAGGGTTTTCCCAGTCACGACGTTGTAAA
ACGACGGCCAGTGAATTCGAGCTCGGTACCCGGGGATCCTCTAGAGTCGACCTGCAGGCATGCAAGCTTG
GCGTAATCATGGTCATAGCTGTTTCCTGTGTGAAATTGTTATCCGCTCACAATTCCACACAACATACGAG
CCGGAAGCATAAAGTGTAAAGCCTGGGGTGCCTAATGAGTGAGCTAACTCACATTAATTGCGTTGCGCTC
ACTGCCCGCTTTCCAGTCGGGAAACCTGTCGTGCCAGCTGCGGTCTCAGGCATTGTCTTCCACAGAGTGG
GGCCCACTGCATCCACCCCAGTACATTAAAAACGTCCGCAATGTGTTATTAAGTTGTCTAAGCGTCAATT
TGTTTACACCACAATATATCCTGCCACCAGCCAGCCAACAGCTCCCCGACCGGCAGCTCGGCACAAAATC
ACCACTCGATACAGGCAGCCCATCAGCCGTGCGGCTGCATGAAATCCTGGCCGGTTTGTCTGATGCCAAG
CTGGCGGCCTGGCCGGCCAGCTTGGCCGCTGAAGAAACCGAGCGCCGCCGTCTAAAAAGGTGATGTGTAT
TTGAGTAAAACAGCTTGCGTCATGCGGTCGCTGCGTATATGATGCGATGAGTAAATAAACAAATACGCAA
GGGGAACGCATGAAGGTTATCGCTGTACTTAACCAGAAAGGCGGGTCAGGCAAGACGACCATCGCAACCC
ATCTAGCCCGCGCCCTGCAACTCGCCGGGGCCGATGTTCTGTTAGTCGATTCCGATCCCCAGGGCAGTGC
CCGCGATTGGGCGGCCGTGCGGGAAGATCAACCGCTAACCGTTGTCGGCATCGACCGCCCGACGATTGAC
CGCGACGTGAAGGCCATCGGCCGGCGCGACTTCGTAGTGATCGACGGAGCGCCCCAGGCGGCGGACTTGG
CTGTGTCCGCGATCAAGGCAGCCGACTTCGTGCTGATTCCGGTGCAGCCAAGCCCTTACGACATATGGGC
CACCGCCGACCTGGTGGAGCTGGTTAAGCAGCGCATTGAGGTCACGGATGGAAGGCTACAAGCGGCCTTT
GTCGTGTCGCGGGCGATCAAAGGCACGCGCATCGGCGGTGAGGTTGCCGAGGCGCTGGCCGGGTACGAGC
TGCCCATTCTTGAGTCCCGTATCACGCAGCGCGTGAGCTACCCAGGCACTGCCGCCGCCGGCACAACCGT
TCTTGAATCAGAACCCGAGGGCGACGCTGCCCGCGAGGTCCAGGCGCTGGCCGCTGAAATTAAATCAAAA
CTCATTTGAGTTAATGAGGTAAAGAGAAAATGAGCAAAAGCACAAACACGCTAAGTGCCGGCCGTCCGAG
CGCACGCAGCAGCAAGGCTGCAACGTTGGCCAGCCTGGCAGACACGCCAGCCATGAAGCGGGTCAACTTT
CAGTTGCCGGCGGAGGATCACACCAAGCTGAAGATGTACGCGGTACGCCAAGGCAAGACCATTACCGAGC
TGCTATCTGAATACATCGCGCAGCTACCAGAGTAAATGAGCAAATGAATAAATGAGTAGATGAATTTTAG
CGGCTAAAGGAGGCGGCATGGAAAATCAAGAACAACCAGGCACCGACGCCGTGGAATGCCCCATGTGTGG
AGGAACGGGCGGTTGGCCAGGCGTAAGCGGCTGGGTTGTCTGCCGGCCCTGCAATGGCACTGGAACCCCC
AAGCCCGAGGAATCGGCGTGAGCGGTCGCAAACCATCCGGCCCGGTACAAATCGGCGCGGCGCTGGGTGA
TGACCTGGTGGAGAAGTTGAAGGCCGCGCAGGCCGCCCAGCGGCAACGCATCGAGGCAGAAGCACGCCCC
GGTGAATCGTGGCAAGCGGCCGCTGATCGAATCCGCAAAGAATCCCGGCAACCGCCGGCAGCCGGTGCGT
CGTCGATTAGGAAGCCGCCCAAGGGCGACGAGCAACCAGATTTTTTCGTTCCGATGCTCTATGACGTGGG
CACCCGCGATAGTCGCAGCATCATGGACGTGGCCGTTTTCCGTCTGTCGAAGCGTGACCGACGAGCTGGC
GAGGTGATCCGCTACGAGCTTCCAGACGGGCACGTAGAGGTTTCCGCAGGGCCGGCCGGCATGGCCAGTG
TGTGGGATTACGACCTGGTACTGATGGCGGTTTCCCATCTAACCGAATCCATGAACCGATACCGGGAAGG
GAAGGGAGACAAGCCCGGCCGCGTGTTCCGTCCACACGTTGCGGACGTACTCAAGTTCTGCCGGCGAGCC
GATGGCGGAAAGCAGAAAGACGA
